Addgene plasmid #21327: pGL3-Control-PTEN-3'UTR-Mut
Depositing lab: Joshua Mendell. Depositing organization: Johns Hopkins University and School of Medicine. Publication: c-Myc-regulated microRNAs modulate E2F1 expression. O'Donnell KA, Wentzel EA, Zeller KI, Dang CV, Mendell JT. Nature. 2005 Jun 9. 435(7043):839-43. 10.1038/nature03677 PubMed 15944709.
Backbone
  Vector backbone: pGL3-Control
  Backbone manufacturer: Promega
  Backbone size w/o insert (bp): 5256
  Vector type: Mammalian Expression, Luciferase
Growth in bacteria
  Bacterial resistance: Ampicillin, 100 μg/mL
  Growth temperature: 37°C
  Growth strain: DH5alpha
  Copy number: High Copy
Gene/Insert
  Gene/Insert name: PTEN 3' UTR Mutant (alt name: PTEN)
  Species: H. sapiens (human)
  Insert size (bp): 865
  Mutation: 2 miR binding site mutated. Changed from TTTGCAC to TGTTCTC.
  Entrez Gene: PTEN (a.k.a. 10q23del, BZS, CWS1, DEC, GLM2, MHAM, MMAC1, PTEN1, PTENbeta, TEP1)
  Cloning method: Restriction Enzyme; 5′ cloning site XbaI (unknown if destroyed); 3′ cloning site XbaI (unknown if destroyed)
  Sequencing primers: 5′ Luc-F (5'-CAGTCAAGTAACAACCGCGA-3'); 3′ EBV-rev
Terms and licenses: Academic/Nonprofit Terms; Industry Terms: Not Available to Industry
How to cite: pGL3-Control-PTEN-3'UTR-Mut was a gift from Joshua Mendell (Addgene plasmid # 21327 ; http://n2t.net/addgene:21327 ; RRID:Addgene_21327)
