[The description below was written by a language model from this plasmid's Addgene catalogue record.]
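Description:
pGL3-Control-PTEN-3'UTR-Mut is a mammalian luciferase reporter plasmid built on the commercial pGL3-Control backbone (about 5.3 kb without insert). It is maintained as a high-copy plasmid in E. coli under ampicillin selection. No feature table accompanies the record, so individual backbone elements are not itemised. pGL3-Control is generally known as the version of the pGL3 series in which firefly luciferase is constitutively expressed from SV40 promoter and enhancer sequences. This gives strong baseline reporter activity in transfected mammalian cells.

The insert is an approximately 865 bp fragment of the human PTEN 3' untranslated region, cloned into an XbaI site at both ends; the record does not say whether the sites survived cloning. In pGL3 vectors the XbaI site lies immediately downstream of the luciferase coding sequence, so the PTEN fragment becomes part of the reporter transcript's 3' UTR. Luciferase output is thereby subject to any post-transcriptional regulation acting on that sequence. In this mutant version, two microRNA binding sites have been altered by substituting bases within the seven-nucleotide seed-match motif, which should abolish pairing with the cognate microRNA. The record does not name the microRNA concerned, although the associated publication deals with c-Myc-regulated microRNAs.

The construct is typically used as the negative-control partner to a corresponding wild-type PTEN 3' UTR reporter in transient transfection assays. If a microRNA represses the wild-type reporter but not this mutant, the repression can be attributed to direct recognition of the mutated sites.
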