>Addgene plasmid #21327 | pGL3-Control-PTEN-3'UTR-Mut | depositor partial sequence | sequence record 9864 | Author sequence
GGCTAAAGAGCTTTGTGATATACTGGTTCACATCCTACCCCTGTTCTCTTGTGGCAACAGATAAGTTTGC
AGTTGGCTAAGAGAGGTTTCCGAAGGGTTTTGCTACATTCTAATGCATGTATTCGGGTTAGGGGAATGGA
GGGAATGCTCAGAAAGGAAATAATTTTATGCTGGACTCTGGACCATATACCATCTCCAGCTATTTACACA
CACCTTTCTTTAGCATGCTACAGTTATTAATCTGGACATTCGAGGAATTGGCCGCTGTCACTGCTTGTTG
TTTGCGCATTTTTTTTTAAAGCATATTGGTGCTAGAAAAGGCAGCTAAAGGAAGTGAATCTGTATTGGGG
TACAGGAATGAACCTTCTGCAACATCTTAAGATCCACAAATGAAGGGATATAAAAATAATGTCATAGGTA
AGAAACACAGCAACAATGACTTAACCATATAAATGTGGAGGCTATCAACAAAGAATGGGCTTGAAACATT
ATAAAAATTGACAATGATTTATTAAATATGTTTTCTCAATTGTAACGACTTCTCCATCTCCTGTGTAATC
AAGGCCAGTGCTAAAATTCAGATGCTGTTAGTACCTACATCAGTCAACAACTTACACTTATTTTACTAGT
TTTCAATCATAATACCTGCTGTGGATGCTTCATGTGCTGCCTGCAAGCTTCTTTTTTCTCATTAAATATA
AAATATTTTGTAATGCTGCACAGAAATTTTCAATTTGAGATTCTACAGTAAGCGTTTTTTTTCTTTGAAG
ATTTATGATGCACTTATTCAATAGCTGTCAGCCGTTCCACCCTTTTGACCTTACACATTCTATTACAATG
AATTGTTCTGTTTTGCACATTTTTT
