>Addgene plasmid #21327 | pGL3-Control-PTEN-3'UTR-Mut | addgene partial sequence | sequence record 27143 | 21327 with pGL2-Fwd
TCCCCTGAACCTGAACATAAAATGAATGCAATTGTTGTTGTTAACTTGTTTATTGCAGCTTATAATGGTT
ACAAATAAAGCAATAGCATCACAAATTTCACAAATAAAGCATTTTTTTCACTGCATTCTAGTTGTGGTTT
GTCCAAACTCATCAATGTATCTTATCATGTCTGCTCGAAGCGGCCGGCCGCCCCGACTCTAGAAAAAAAT
GAGAACAACTGCAAAATTCATTGTAATAGAATGTGTAAGGTCAAAAGGGTGGAACGGCTGACAGCTATTG
AATAAGTGCATCATAAATCTTCAAAGAAAAAAAACGCTTACTGTAGAATCTCAAATTGAAAATTTCTGTG
CAGCATTACAAAATATTTTATATTTAATGAGAAAAAAGAAGCTTGCAGGCAGCACATGAAGCATCCACAG
CAGGTATTATGATTGAAAACTAGTAAAATAAGTGTAAGTTGTTGACTGATGTAGGTACTAACAGCATCTG
AATTTTAGCACTGGCCTTGATTACACAGGAGATGGAGAAGTCGTTACAATTGAGAAAACATATTTAATAA
ATCATTGTCAATTTTTATAATGTTTCAAGCCCATTCTTTGTTGATAGCCTCCACATTTATATGGTTAAGT
CATTGTTGCTGTGTTTCTTACCTATGACATTATTTTTATATCCCTTCATTTGTGGATCTTAAGATGTTGC
AAAGGTTCATTCNGGTACCCAATACAGATCCCTCCTTNAGCTGCCTTTCTGCCCNATATGCTTTAAAAAA
TGC
